>Addgene plasmid #183335 | CROP_C9_Puro_NTC3 | addgene full sequence | sequence record 362774 | Addgene NGS Result
GACCCTGCCGCTTACCGGATACCTGTCCGCCTTTCTCCCTTCGGGAAGCGTGGCGCTTTCTCATAGCTCA
CGCTGTAGGTATCTCAGTTCGGTGTAGGTCGTTCGCTCCAAGCTGGGCTGTGTGCACGAACCCCCCGTTC
AGCCCGACCGCTGCGCCTTATCCGGTAACTATCGTCTTGAGTCCAACCCGGTAAGACACGACTTATCGCC
ACTGGCAGCAGCCACTGGTAACAGGATTAGCAGAGCGAGGTATGTAGGCGGTGCTACAGAGTTCTTGAAG
TGGTGGCCTAACTACGGCTACACTAGAAGAACAGTATTTGGTATCTGCGCTCTGCTGAAGCCAGTTACCT
TCGGAAAAAGAGTTGGTAGCTCTTGATCCGGCAAACAAACCACCGCTGGTAGCGGTGGTTTTTTTGTTTG
CAAGCAGCAGATTACGCGCAGAAAAAAAGGATCTCAAGAAGATCCTTTGATCTTTTCTACGGGGTCTGAC
GCTCAGTGGAACGAAAACTCACGTTAAGGGATTTTGGTCATGAGATTATCAAAAAGGATCTTCACCTAGA
TCCTTTTAAATTAAAAATGAAGTTTTAAATCAATCTAAAGTATATATGAGTAAACTTGGTCTGACAGTTA
CCAATGCTTAATCAGTGAGGCACCTATCTCAGCGATCTGTCTATTTCGTTCATCCATAGTTGCCTGACTC
CCCGTCGTGTAGATAACTACGATACGGGAGGGCTTACCATCTGGCCCCAGTGCTGCAATGATACCGCGAG
ACCCACGCTCACCGGCTCCAGATTTATCAGCAATAAACCAGCCAGCCGGAAGGGCCGAGCGCAGAAGTGG
TCCTGCAACTTTATCCGCCTCCATCCAGTCTATTAATTGTTGCCGGGAAGCTAGAGTAAGTAGTTCGCCA
GTTAATAGTTTGCGCAACGTTGTTGCCATTGCTACAGGCATCGTGGTGTCACGCTCGTCGTTTGGTATGG
CTTCATTCAGCTCCGGTTCCCAACGATCAAGGCGAGTTACATGATCCCCCATGTTGTGCAAAAAAGCGGT
TAGCTCCTTCGGTCCTCCGATCGTTGTCAGAAGTAAGTTGGCCGCAGTGTTATCACTCATGGTTATGGCA
GCACTGCATAATTCTCTTACTGTCATGCCATCCGTAAGATGCTTTTCTGTGACTGGTGAGTACTCAACCA
AGTCATTCTGAGAATAGTGTATGCGGCGACCGAGTTGCTCTTGCCCGGCGTCAATACGGGATAATACCGC
GCCACATAGCAGAACTTTAAAAGTGCTCATCATTGGAAAACGTTCTTCGGGGCGAAAACTCTCAAGGATC
TTACCGCTGTTGAGATCCAGTTCGATGTAACCCACTCGTGCACCCAACTGATCTTCAGCATCTTTTACTT
TCACCAGCGTTTCTGGGTGAGCAAAAACAGGAAGGCAAAATGCCGCAAAAAAGGGAATAAGGGCGACACG
GAAATGTTGAATACTCATACTCTTCCTTTTTCAATATTATTGAAGCATTTATCAGGGTTATTGTCTCATG
AGCGGATACATATTTGAATGTATTTAGAAAAATAAACAAATAGGGGTTCCGCGCACATTTCCCCGAAAAG
TGCCACCTGACGTCGACGGATCGGGAGATCTCCCGATCCCCTATGGTGCACTCTCAGTACAATCTGCTCT
GATGCCGCATAGTTAAGCCAGTATCTGCTCCCTGCTTGTGTGTTGGAGGTCGCTGAGTAGTGCGCGAGCA
AAATTTAAGCTACAACAAGGCAAGGCTTGACCGACAATTGCATGAAGAATCTGCTTAGGGTTAGGCGTTT
TGCGCTGCTTCGCGATGTACGGGCCAGATATACGCGTTGACATTGATTATTGACTAGTTATTAATAGTAA
TCAATTACGGGGTCATTAGTTCATAGCCCATATATGGAGTTCCGCGTTACATAACTTACGGTAAATGGCC
CGCCTGGCTGACCGCCCAACGACCCCCGCCCATTGACGTCAATAATGACGTATGTTCCCATAGTAACGCC
AATAGGGACTTTCCATTGACGTCAATGGGTGGAGTATTTACGGTAAACTGCCCACTTGGCAGTACATCAA
GTGTATCATATGCCAAGTACGCCCCCTATTGACGTCAATGACGGTAAATGGCCCGCCTGGCATTATGCCC
AGTACATGACCTTATGGGACTTTCCTACTTGGCAGTACATCTACGTATTAGTCATCGCTATTACCATGGT
GATGCGGTTTTGGCAGTACATCAATGGGCGTGGATAGCGGTTTGACTCACGGGGATTTCCAAGTCTCCAC
CCCATTGACGTCAATGGGAGTTTGTTTTGGCACCAAAATCAACGGGACTTTCCAAAATGTCGTAACAACT
CCGCCCCATTGACGCAAATGGGCGGTAGGCGTGTACGGTGGGAGGTCTATATAAGCAGCGCGTTTTGCCT
GTACTGGGTCTCTCTGGTTAGACCAGATCTGAGCCTGGGAGCTCTCTGGCTAACTAGGGAACCCACTGCT
TAAGCCTCAATAAAGCTTGCCTTGAGTGCTTCAAGTAGTGTGTGCCCGTCTGTTGTGTGACTCTGGTAAC
TAGAGATCCCTCAGACCCTTTTAGTCAGTGTGGAAAATCTCTAGCAGTGGCGCCCGAACAGGGACTTGAA
AGCGAAAGGGAAACCAGAGGAGCTCTCTCGACGCAGGACTCGGCTTGCTGAAGCGCGCACGGCAAGAGGC
GAGGGGCGGCGACTGGTGAGTACGCCAAAAATTTTGACTAGCGGAGGCTAGAAGGAGAGAGATGGGTGCG
AGAGCGTCAGTATTAAGCGGGGGAGAATTAGATCGCGATGGGAAAAAATTCGGTTAAGGCCAGGGGGAAA
GAAAAAATATAAATTAAAACATATAGTATGGGCAAGCAGGGAGCTAGAACGATTCGCAGTTAATCCTGGC
CTGTTAGAAACATCAGAAGGCTGTAGACAAATACTGGGACAGCTACAACCATCCCTTCAGACAGGATCAG
AAGAACTTAGATCATTATATAATACAGTAGCAACCCTCTATTGTGTGCATCAAAGGATAGAGATAAAAGA
CACCAAGGAAGCTTTAGACAAGATAGAGGAAGAGCAAAACAAAAGTAAGACCACCGCACAGCAAGCGGCC
GCTGATCTTCAGACCTGGAGGAGGAGATATGAGGGACAATTGGAGAAGTGAATTATATAAATATAAAGTA
GTAAAAATTGAACCATTAGGAGTAGCACCCACCAAGGCAAAGAGAAGAGTGGTGCAGAGAGAAAAAAGAG
CAGTGGGAATAGGAGCTTTGTTCCTTGGGTTCTTGGGAGCAGCAGGAAGCACTATGGGCGCAGCGTCAAT
GACGCTGACGGTACAGGCCAGACAATTATTGTCTGGTATAGTGCAGCAGCAGAACAATTTGCTGAGGGCT
ATTGAGGCGCAACAGCATCTGTTGCAACTCACAGTCTGGGGCATCAAGCAGCTCCAGGCAAGAATCCTGG
CTGTGGAAAGATACCTAAAGGATCAACAGCTCCTGGGGATTTGGGGTTGCTCTGGAAAACTCATTTGCAC
CACTGCTGTGCCTTGGAATGCTAGTTGGAGTAATAAATCTCTGGAACAGATTTGGAATCACACGACCTGG
ATGGAGTGGGACAGAGAAATTAACAATTACACAAGCTTAATACACTCCTTAATTGAAGAATCGCAAAACC
AGCAAGAAAAGAATGAACAAGAATTATTGGAATTAGATAAATGGGCAAGTTTGTGGAATTGGTTTAACAT
AACAAATTGGCTGTGGTATATAAAATTATTCATAATGATAGTAGGAGGCTTGGTAGGTTTAAGAATAGTT
TTTGCTGTACTTTCTATAGTGAATAGAGTTAGGCAGGGATATTCACCATTATCGTTTCAGACCCACCTCC
CAACCCCGAGGGGACCCGACAGGCCCGAAGGAATAGAAGAAGAAGGTGGAGAGAGAGACAGAGACAGATC
CATTCGATTAGTGAACGGATCGGCACTGCGTGCGCCAATTCTGCAGACAAATGGCAGTATTCATCCACAA
TTTTAAAAGAAAAGGGGGGATTGGGGGGTACAGTGCAGGGGAAAGAATAGTAGACATAATAGCAACAGAC
ATACAAACTAAAGAATTACAAAAACAAATTACAAAAATTCAAAATTTTCGGGTTTATTACAGGGACAGCA
GAGATCCAGTTTGGTTAATTAAGGTACCGAGGGCCTATTTCCCATGATTCCTTCATATTTGCATATACGA
TACAAGGCTGTTAGAGAGATAATTAGAATTAATTTGACTGTAAACACAAAGATATTAGTACAAAATACGT
GACGTAGAAAGTAATAATTTCTTGGGTAGTTTGCAGTTTTAAAATTATGTTTTAAAATGGACTATCATAT
GCTTACCGTAACTTGAAAGTATTTCGATTTCTTGGCTTTATATATCTTGTGGAAAGGACGAAACACCGAA
GTGACGGTGTCATGCGGGGTTTTAGAGCTAGAAATAGCAAGTTAAAATAAGGCTAGTCCGTTATCAACTT
GAAAAAGTGGCACCGAGTCGGTGCTTTTTTGAATTCGCTAGCTAGGTCTTGAAAGGAGTGGGAATTGGCT
CCGGTGCCCGTCAGTGGGCAGAGCGCACATCGCCCACAGTCCCCGAGAAGTTGGGGGGAGGGGTCGGCAA
TTGATCCGGTGCCTAGAGAAGGTGGCGCGGGGTAAACTGGGAAAGTGATGTCGTGTACTGGCTCCGCCTT
TTTCCCGAGGGTGGGGGAGAACCGTATATAAGTGCAGTAGTCGCCGTGAACGTTCTTTTTCGCAACGGGT
TTGCCGCCAGAACACAGGACCGGTTCTAGAGCGCTGCCACCATGGACAAGAAGTACAGCATCGGCCTGGA
CATCGGCACCAACTCTGTGGGCTGGGCCGTGATCACCGACGAGTACAAGGTGCCCAGCAAGAAATTCAAG
GTGCTGGGCAACACCGACCGGCACAGCATCAAGAAGAACCTGATCGGAGCCCTGCTGTTCGACAGCGGCG
AAACAGCCGAGGCCACCCGGCTGAAGAGAACCGCCAGAAGAAGATACACCAGACGGAAGAACCGGATCTG
CTATCTGCAAGAGATCTTCAGCAACGAGATGGCCAAGGTGGACGACAGCTTCTTCCACAGACTGGAAGAG
TCCTTCCTGGTGGAAGAGGATAAGAAGCACGAGCGGCACCCCATCTTCGGCAACATCGTGGACGAGGTGG
CCTACCACGAGAAGTACCCCACCATCTACCACCTGAGAAAGAAACTGGTGGACAGCACCGACAAGGCCGA
CCTGCGGCTGATCTATCTGGCCCTGGCCCACATGATCAAGTTCCGGGGCCACTTCCTGATCGAGGGCGAC
CTGAACCCCGACAACAGCGACGTGGACAAGCTGTTCATCCAGCTGGTGCAGACCTACAACCAGCTGTTCG
AGGAAAACCCCATCAACGCCAGCGGCGTGGACGCCAAGGCCATCCTGTCTGCCAGACTGAGCAAGAGCAG
ACGGCTGGAAAATCTGATCGCCCAGCTGCCCGGCGAGAAGAAGAATGGCCTGTTCGGAAACCTGATTGCC
CTGAGCCTGGGCCTGACCCCCAACTTCAAGAGCAACTTCGACCTGGCCGAGGATGCCAAACTGCAGCTGA
GCAAGGACACCTACGACGACGACCTGGACAACCTGCTGGCCCAGATCGGCGACCAGTACGCCGACCTGTT
TCTGGCCGCCAAGAACCTGTCCGACGCCATCCTGCTGAGCGACATCCTGAGAGTGAACACCGAGATCACC
AAGGCCCCCCTGAGCGCCTCTATGATCAAGAGATACGACGAGCACCACCAGGACCTGACCCTGCTGAAAG
CTCTCGTGCGGCAGCAGCTGCCTGAGAAGTACAAAGAGATTTTCTTCGACCAGAGCAAGAACGGCTACGC
CGGCTACATTGACGGCGGAGCCAGCCAGGAAGAGTTCTACAAGTTCATCAAGCCCATCCTGGAAAAGATG
GACGGCACCGAGGAACTGCTCGTGAAGCTGAACAGAGAGGACCTGCTGCGGAAGCAGCGGACCTTCGACA
ACGGCAGCATCCCCCACCAGATCCACCTGGGAGAGCTGCACGCCATTCTGCGGCGGCAGGAAGATTTTTA
CCCATTCCTGAAGGACAACCGGGAAAAGATCGAGAAGATCCTGACCTTCCGCATCCCCTACTACGTGGGC
CCTCTGGCCAGGGGAAACAGCAGATTCGCCTGGATGACCAGAAAGAGCGAGGAAACCATCACCCCCTGGA
ACTTCGAGGAAGTGGTGGACAAGGGCGCTTCCGCCCAGAGCTTCATCGAGCGGATGACCAACTTCGATAA
GAACCTGCCCAACGAGAAGGTGCTGCCCAAGCACAGCCTGCTGTACGAGTACTTCACCGTGTATAACGAG
CTGACCAAAGTGAAATACGTGACCGAGGGAATGAGAAAGCCCGCCTTCCTGAGCGGCGAGCAGAAAAAGG
CCATCGTGGACCTGCTGTTCAAGACCAACCGGAAAGTGACCGTGAAGCAGCTGAAAGAGGACTACTTCAA
GAAAATCGAGTGCTTCGACTCCGTGGAAATCTCCGGCGTGGAAGATCGGTTCAACGCCTCCCTGGGCACA
TACCACGATCTGCTGAAAATTATCAAGGACAAGGACTTCCTGGACAATGAGGAAAACGAGGACATTCTGG
AAGATATCGTGCTGACCCTGACACTGTTTGAGGACAGAGAGATGATCGAGGAACGGCTGAAAACCTATGC
CCACCTGTTCGACGACAAAGTGATGAAGCAGCTGAAGCGGCGGAGATACACCGGCTGGGGCAGGCTGAGC
CGGAAGCTGATCAACGGCATCCGGGACAAGCAGTCCGGCAAGACAATCCTGGATTTCCTGAAGTCCGACG
GCTTCGCCAACAGAAACTTCATGCAGCTGATCCACGACGACAGCCTGACCTTTAAAGAGGACATCCAGAA
AGCCCAGGTGTCCGGCCAGGGCGATAGCCTGCACGAGCACATTGCCAATCTGGCCGGCAGCCCCGCCATT
AAGAAGGGCATCCTGCAGACAGTGAAGGTGGTGGACGAGCTCGTGAAAGTGATGGGCCGGCACAAGCCCG
AGAACATCGTGATCGAAATGGCCAGAGAGAACCAGACCACCCAGAAGGGACAGAAGAACAGCCGCGAGAG
AATGAAGCGGATCGAAGAGGGCATCAAAGAGCTGGGCAGCCAGATCCTGAAAGAACACCCCGTGGAAAAC
ACCCAGCTGCAGAACGAGAAGCTGTACCTGTACTACCTGCAGAATGGGCGGGATATGTACGTGGACCAGG
AACTGGACATCAACCGGCTGTCCGACTACGATGTGGACCATATCGTGCCTCAGAGCTTTCTGAAGGACGA
CTCCATCGACAACAAGGTGCTGACCAGAAGCGACAAGAACCGGGGCAAGAGCGACAACGTGCCCTCCGAA
GAGGTCGTGAAGAAGATGAAGAACTACTGGCGGCAGCTGCTGAACGCCAAGCTGATTACCCAGAGAAAGT
TCGACAATCTGACCAAGGCCGAGAGAGGCGGCCTGAGCGAACTGGATAAGGCCGGCTTCATCAAGAGACA
GCTGGTGGAAACCCGGCAGATCACAAAGCACGTGGCACAGATCCTGGACTCCCGGATGAACACTAAGTAC
GACGAGAATGACAAGCTGATCCGGGAAGTGAAAGTGATCACCCTGAAGTCCAAGCTGGTGTCCGATTTCC
GGAAGGATTTCCAGTTTTACAAAGTGCGCGAGATCAACAACTACCACCACGCCCACGACGCCTACCTGAA
CGCCGTCGTGGGAACCGCCCTGATCAAAAAGTACCCTAAGCTGGAAAGCGAGTTCGTGTACGGCGACTAC
AAGGTGTACGACGTGCGGAAGATGATCGCCAAGAGCGAGCAGGAAATCGGCAAGGCTACCGCCAAGTACT
TCTTCTACAGCAACATCATGAACTTTTTCAAGACCGAGATTACCCTGGCCAACGGCGAGATCCGGAAGCG
GCCTCTGATCGAGACAAACGGCGAAACCGGGGAGATCGTGTGGGATAAGGGCCGGGATTTTGCCACCGTG
CGGAAAGTGCTGAGCATGCCCCAAGTGAATATCGTGAAAAAGACCGAGGTGCAGACAGGCGGCTTCAGCA
AAGAGTCTATCCTGCCCAAGAGGAACAGCGATAAGCTGATCGCCAGAAAGAAGGACTGGGACCCTAAGAA
GTACGGCGGCTTCGACAGCCCCACCGTGGCCTATTCTGTGCTGGTGGTGGCCAAAGTGGAAAAGGGCAAG
TCCAAGAAACTGAAGAGTGTGAAAGAGCTGCTGGGGATCACCATCATGGAAAGAAGCAGCTTCGAGAAGA
ATCCCATCGACTTTCTGGAAGCCAAGGGCTACAAAGAAGTGAAAAAGGACCTGATCATCAAGCTGCCTAA
GTACTCCCTGTTCGAGCTGGAAAACGGCCGGAAGAGAATGCTGGCCTCTGCCGGCGAACTGCAGAAGGGA
AACGAACTGGCCCTGCCCTCCAAATATGTGAACTTCCTGTACCTGGCCAGCCACTATGAGAAGCTGAAGG
GCTCCCCCGAGGATAATGAGCAGAAACAGCTGTTTGTGGAACAGCACAAGCACTACCTGGACGAGATCAT
CGAGCAGATCAGCGAGTTCTCCAAGAGAGTGATCCTGGCCGACGCTAATCTGGACAAAGTGCTGTCCGCC
TACAACAAGCACCGGGATAAGCCCATCAGAGAGCAGGCCGAGAATATCATCCACCTGTTTACCCTGACCA
ATCTGGGAGCCCCTGCCGCCTTCAAGTACTTTGACACCACCATCGACCGGAAGAGGTACACCAGCACCAA
AGAGGTGCTGGACGCCACCCTGATCCACCAGAGCATCACCGGCCTGTACGAGACACGGATCGACCTGTCT
CAGCTGGGAGGCGACAAGCGACCTGCCGCCACAAAGAAGGCTGGACAGGCTAAGAAGAAGAAAGATTACA
AAGACGATGACGATAAGGGATCCGGCGCAACAAACTTCTCTCTGCTGAAACAAGCCGGAGATGTCGAAGA
GAATCCTGGACCGACCGAGTACAAGCCCACGGTGCGCCTCGCCACCCGCGACGACGTCCCCAGGGCCGTA
CGCACCCTCGCCGCCGCGTTCGCCGACTACCCCGCCACGCGCCACACCGTCGATCCGGACCGCCACATCG
AGCGGGTCACCGAGCTGCAAGAACTCTTCCTCACGCGCGTCGGGCTCGACATCGGCAAGGTGTGGGTCGC
GGACGACGGCGCCGCGGTGGCGGTCTGGACCACGCCGGAGAGCGTCGAAGCGGGGGCGGTGTTCGCCGAG
ATCGGCCCGCGCATGGCCGAGTTGAGCGGTTCCCGGCTGGCCGCGCAGCAACAGATGGAAGGCCTCCTGG
CGCCGCACCGGCCCAAGGAGCCCGCGTGGTTCCTGGCCACCGTCGGAGTCTCGCCCGACCACCAGGGCAA
GGGTCTGGGCAGCGCCGTCGTGCTCCCCGGAGTGGAGGCGGCCGAGCGCGCCGGGGTGCCCGCCTTCCTG
GAGACCTCCGCGCCCCGCAACCTCCCCTTCTACGAGCGGCTCGGCTTCACCGTCACCGCCGACGTCGAGG
TGCCCGAAGGACCGCGCACCTGGTGCATGACCCGCAAGCCCGGTGCCTGAACGCGTTAAGTCGACAATCA
ACCTCTGGATTACAAAATTTGTGAAAGATTGACTGGTATTCTTAACTATGTTGCTCCTTTTACGCTATGT
GGATACGCTGCTTTAATGCCTTTGTATCATGCTATTGCTTCCCGTATGGCTTTCATTTTCTCCTCCTTGT
ATAAATCCTGGTTGCTGTCTCTTTATGAGGAGTTGTGGCCCGTTGTCAGGCAACGTGGCGTGGTGTGCAC
TGTGTTTGCTGACGCAACCCCCACTGGTTGGGGCATTGCCACCACCTGTCAGCTCCTTTCCGGGACTTTC
GCTTTCCCCCTCCCTATTGCCACGGCGGAACTCATCGCCGCCTGCCTTGCCCGCTGCTGGACAGGGGCTC
GGCTGTTGGGCACTGACAATTCCGTGGTGTTGTCGGGGAAATCATCGTCCTTTCCTTGGCTGCTCGCCTG
TGTTGCCACCTGGATTCTGCGCGGGACGTCCTTCTGCTACGTCCCTTCGGCCCTCAATCCAGCGGACCTT
CCTTCCCGCGGCCTGCTGCCGGCTCTGCGGCCTCTTCCGCGTCTTCGCCTTCGCCCTCAGACGAGTCGGA
TCTCCCTTTGGGCCGCCTCCCCGCGTCGACTTTAAGACCAATGACTTACAAGGCAGCTGTAGATCTTAGC
CACTTTTTAAAAGAAAAGGGGGGACTGGAAGGGCTAATTCACTCCCAACGAAGACAAGATCTGCTTTTTG
CTTGTACTGGGTCTCTCTGGTTAGACCAGATCTGAGCCTGGGAGCTCTCTGGCTAACTAGGGAACCCACT
GCTTAAGCCTCAATAAAGCTTGCCTTGAGTGCTTCAAGTAGTGTGTGCCCGTCTGTTGTGTGACTCTGGT
AACTAGAGATCCCTCAGACCCTTTTAGTCAGTGTGGAAAATCTCTAGCAGGGCCCGTTTAAACCCGCTGA
TCAGCCTCGACTGTGCCTTCTAGTTGCCAGCCATCTGTTGTTTGCCCCTCCCCCGTGCCTTCCTTGACCC
TGGAAGGTGCCACTCCCACTGTCCTTTCCTAATAAAATGAGGAAATTGCATCGCATTGTCTGAGTAGGTG
TCATTCTATTCTGGGGGGTGGGGTGGGGCAGGACAGCAAGGGGGAGGATTGGGAAGACAATAGCAGGCAT
GCTGGGGATGCGGTGGGCTCTATGGCTTCTGAGGCGGAAAGAACCAGCTGGGGCTCTAGGGGGTATCCCC
[124 nt withheld, positions 10921-11044]
C
[91 nt withheld, positions 11046-11136]
A
[49 nt withheld, positions 11138-11186]
CCTTTGACGTTGGAGTCCACGTTCTTT
[37 nt withheld, positions 11214-11250]
ACCCTATCTCGGTCTATTCTTTTGATTTATAAGGGATTTTGCCGATTTCGGCCTATTGGTTAAAAAATGA
GCTGATTTAACAAAAATTTAACGCGAATTAATTCTGTGGAATGTGTGTCAGTTAGGGTGTGGAAAGTCCC
CAGGCTCCCCAGCAGGCAGAAGTATGCAAAGCATGCATCTCAATTAGTCAGCAACCAGGTGTGGAAAGTC
CCCAGGCTCCCCAGCAGGCAGAAGTATGCAAAGCATGCATCTCAATTAGTCAGCAACCATAGTCCCGCCC
CTAACTCCGCCCATCCCGCCCCTAACTCCGCCCAGTTCCGCCCATTCTCCGCCCCATGGCTGACTAATTT
TTTTTATTTATGCAGAGGCCGAGGCCGCCTCTGCCTCTGAGCTATTCCAGAAGTAGTGAGGAGGCTTTTT
TGGAGGCCTAGGCTTTTGCAAAAAGCTCCCGGGAGCTTGTATATCCATTTTCGGATCTGATCAGCACGTG
TTGACAATTAATCATCGGCATAGTATATCGGCATAGTATAATACGACAAGGTGAGGAACTAAACCATGGC
CAAGTTGACCAGTGCCGTTCCGGTGCTCACCGCGCGCGACGTCGCCGGAGCGGTCGAGTTCTGGACCGAC
CGGCTCGGGTTCTCCCGGGACTTCGTGGAGGACGACTTCGCCGGTGTGGTCCGGGACGACGTGACCCTGT
TCATCAGCGCGGTCCAGGACCAGGTGGTGCCGGACAACACCCTGGCCTGGGTGTGGGTGCGCGGCCTGGA
CGAGCTGTACGCCGAGTGGTCGGAGGTCGTGTCCACGAACTTCCGGGACGCCTCCGGGCCGGCCATGACC
GAGATCGGCGAGCAGCCGTGGGGGCGGGAGTTCGCCCTGCGCGACCCGGCCGGCAACTGCGTGCACTTCG
TGGCCGAGGAGCAGGACTGACACGTGCTACGAGATTTCGATTCCACCGCCGCCTTCTATGAAAGGTTGGG
CTTCGGAATCGTTTTCCGGGACGCCGGCTGGATGATCCTCCAGCGCGGGGATCTCATGCTGGAGTTCTTC
GCCCACCCCAACTTGTTTATTGCAGCTTATAATGGTTACAAATAAAGCAATAGCATCACAAATTTCACAA
ATAAAGCATTTTTTTCACTGCATTCTAGTTGTGGTTTGTCCAAACTCATCAATGTATCTTATCATGTCTG
TATACCGTCGACCTCTAGCTAGAGCTTGGCGTAATCATGGTCATAGCTGTTTCCTGTGTGAAATTGTTAT
CCGCTCACAATTCCACACAACATACGAGCCGGAAGCATAAAGTGTAAAGCCTGGGGTGCCTAATGAGTGA
GCTAACTCACATTAATTGCGTTGCGCTCACTGCCCGCTTTCCAGTCGGGAAACCTGTCGTGCCAGCTGCA
TTAATGAATCGGCCAACGCGCGGGGAGAGGCGGTTTGCGTATTGGGCGCTCTTCCGCTTCCTCGCTCACT
GACTCGCTGCGCTCGGTCGTTCGGCTGCGGCGAGCGGTATCAGCTCACTCAAAGGCGGTAATACGGTTAT
CCACAGAATCAGGGGATAACGCAGGAAAGAACATGTGAGCAAAAGGCCAGCAAAAGGCCAGGAACCGTAA
AAAGGCCGCGTTGCTGGCGTTTTTCCATAGGCTCCGCCCCCCTGACGAGCATCACAAAAATCGACGCTCA
AGTCAGAGGTGGCGAAACCCGACAGGACTATAAAGATACCAGGCGTTTCCCCCTGGAAGCTCCCTCGTGC
GCTCTCCTGTTCC
Features (pLannotate 1.2.2; 33 found; start..end, strand, type, name):
    628..1488    -  CDS            AmpR: β-lactamase; bla; confers resistance to ampicillin, carbenicillin, and related antibiotics
   1489..1593    -  promoter       AmpR promoter: bla
   1652..1704    -  misc_feature   bom (fragment): basis of mobility region from pBR322
   1859..2238    +  enhancer       CMV enhancer: human cytomegalovirus immediate early enhancer
   2239..2438    +  promoter       CMV promoter: human cytomegalovirus (CMV) immediate early promoter
   2456..2636    +  LTR            5' LTR (truncated): truncated 5' long terminal repeat (LTR) from HIV-1
   2683..2808    +  misc_feature   HIV-1 Ψ: packaging signal of human immunodeficiency virus type 1
   2792..3155    +  CDS            HIV-1 gag (fragment): gag protein from human immunodeficiency virus 1; gag
   3301..3534    +  misc_feature   RRE: The Rev response element (RRE) of HIV-1 allows for Rev-dependent mRNA export from the nucleus to the cytoplasm.
   3911..4011    +  CDS            Rev (fragment): human immunodeficiency virus 1 (HIV-1) Rev protein; rev; enhances nuclear export of unspliced and incompletely spliced viral mRNAs
   4061..4178    +  misc_feature   cPPT/CTS: central polypurine tract and central termination sequence of HIV-1
   4229..4469    +  promoter       U6 promoter: RNA polymerase III promoter for human U6 snRNA
   4499..4574    +  misc_RNA       gRNA scaffold: guide RNA scaffold for the Streptococcus pyogenes CRISPR/Cas9 system
   4592..4610    +  CDS            small t antigen (fragment): SV40 (simian virus 40) small t antigen
   4636..4847    +  promoter       EF-1α core promoter: core promoter for human elongation factor EF-1α
   4872..8975    +  CDS            Cas9: Cas9 (Csn1) endonuclease from the Streptococcus pyogenes Type II CRISPR/Cas system generates RNA-guided double strand breaks in DNA
   9113..9710    +  CDS            PuroR (fragment): puromycin N-acetyltransferase; pac from Streptomyces; confers resistance to puromycin
   9726..10314   +  misc_feature   WPRE: woodchuck hepatitis virus posttranscriptional regulatory element
  10365..10384   +  misc_feature   cPPT/CTS (fragment): central polypurine tract and central termination sequence of HIV-1
  10386..10619   +  LTR            3' LTR (ΔU3): self-inactivating 3' long terminal repeat (LTR) from HIV-1
  10651..10875   +  polyA_signal   bGH poly(A) signal: bovine growth hormone polyadenylation signal
  10879..10900   +  promoter       SV40 promoter (fragment): SV40 enhancer and early promoter
  10921..11349   +  rep_origin     f1 ori (sequence partly withheld): f1 bacteriophage origin of replication; arrow indicates direction of (+) strand synthesis
  11363..11692   +  promoter       SV40 promoter: SV40 enhancer and early promoter
  11740..11787   +  promoter       EM7 promoter: synthetic bacterial promoter&nbsp
  11806..12180   +  CDS            BleoR: antibiotic-binding protein; Sh ble from Streptoalloteichus hindustanus; confers resistance to bleomycin, phleomycin, and Zeocin™
  12190..12315   +  CDS            ble (fragment): BLE_KLEPN - Experimental evidence at protein level: Swiss-Prot protein existence level 1. Binding protein with a strong affinity to the bleomycin family of antibiotics. Binds to CL990; an antimitotic-antibiotic compound. From Klebsiella pneumoniae.
  12310..12431   +  polyA_signal   SV40 poly(A) signal: SV40 polyadenylation signal
  12502..12524   -  protein_bind   lac operator (fragment): The lac repressor binds to the lac operator to inhibit transcription in E. coli. This inhibition can be relieved by adding lactose or isopropyl-β-D-thiogalactopyranoside (IPTG). lac repressor encoded by lacI
  12528..12558   -  promoter       lac promoter: promoter for the E. coli lac operon
  12573..12594   -  protein_bind   CAP binding site: CAP binding activates transcription in the presence of cAMP. E. coli catabolite activator protein
  12607..12699   -  CDS            lacI (fragment): lac repressor; lacI; The lac repressor binds to the lac operator to inhibit transcription in E. coli. This inhibition can be relieved by adding lactose or isopropyl-β-D-thiogalactopyranoside (IPTG).
  12882..457     -  rep_origin     ori (across the origin): high-copy-number ColE1/pMB1/pBR322/pUC origin of replication
