[The description below was written by a language model from this plasmid's Addgene catalogue record and pLannotate feature annotations shown in this document.]
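Description:
CROP_C9_Puro_NTC3 is an all-in-one lentiviral CRISPR knockout plasmid built on the lentiCRISPR v2 backbone and carrying a synthetic non-targeting control guide (NTC3) inserted by Gibson cloning. It is about 13 kb and is propagated in E. coli through a high-copy ColE1/pUC-type origin with ampicillin selection from the β-lactamase gene. The record lists a recombination-tolerant stable strain as the growth host, as is usual for LTR-containing vectors. The backbone also holds an f1 origin and an SV40/EM7-driven bleomycin/Zeocin resistance cassette, which lies outside the LTRs and so is not packaged into virus.

The transfer cassette has a third-generation, self-inactivating design. A CMV enhancer/promoter is fused to a truncated HIV-1 5' LTR to drive genomic RNA production in packaging cells. This is followed by the Ψ packaging signal with a gag fragment, the RRE for Rev-dependent export, the cPPT/CTS, a WPRE to boost transcript expression, and a ΔU3 3' LTR with a downstream bGH polyadenylation signal. Within this unit, a human U6 Pol III promoter expresses the guide joined to the S. pyogenes gRNA scaffold. An EF-1α core promoter drives S. pyogenes Cas9, followed by a puromycin resistance gene for selecting transduced mammalian cells. The linker between Cas9 and PuroR is not annotated in the feature table.

Because the guide is designed not to target the genome, the plasmid acts as a negative control alongside gene-targeting members of the same vector series. It allows the effects of transduction, Cas9 expression and puromycin selection to be separated from gene-specific knockout phenotypes. The associated publication applies the system to screening cancer vulnerabilities in perfusable ex vivo tissue cultures.
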