Addgene plasmid #183335: CROP_C9_Puro_NTC3
Purpose: All-in-One CRISPRko system containing a non-targeting control
Depositing lab: Prashant Mali. Depositing organization: University of California, San Diego (UCSD). Publication: Integrated genome and tissue engineering enables screening of cancer vulnerabilities in physiologically relevant perfusable ex vivo cultures. Hu M, Lei XY, Larson JD, McAlonis M, Ford K, McDonald D, Mach K, Rusert JM, Wechsler-Reya RJ, Mali P. Biomaterials. 2022 Jan;280:121276. doi: 10.1016/j.biomaterials.2021.121276. Epub 2021 Dec 2. PubMed 34890975.
Backbone
  Vector backbone: lentiCRISPR v2
  Vector type: Lentiviral
Growth in bacteria
  Bacterial resistance: Ampicillin, 100 μg/mL
  Growth temperature: 37°C
  Growth strain: NEB Stable
  Copy number: High Copy
Gene/Insert
  Gene/Insert name: NTC3
  gRNA/shRNA sequence: AAGTGACGGTGTCATGCGGG
  Species: Synthetic
  Cloning method: Gibson Cloning
  Sequencing primers: 5′ --
Terms and licenses: Academic/Nonprofit Terms; Industry Terms: Not Available to Industry
How to cite: CROP_C9_Puro_NTC3 was a gift from Prashant Mali (Addgene plasmid # 183335 ; http://n2t.net/addgene:183335 ; RRID:Addgene_183335)
